>Addgene plasmid #186015 | pET21b GFP-Rab10 Q68LHis | addgene full sequence | sequence record 430449 | Addgene NGS Result
TGGCGAATGGG
[124 nt withheld, positions 12-135]
C
[91 nt withheld, positions 137-227]
A
[49 nt withheld, positions 229-277]
CCTTTGACGTTGGAGTCCACGTTCTTT
[37 nt withheld, positions 305-341]
ACCCTATCTCGGTCTATTCTTTTGATTTATAAGGGATTTTGCCGATTTCGGCCTATTGGTTAAAAAATGA
GCTGATTTAACAAAAATTTAACGCGAATTTTAACAAAATATTAACGCTTACAATTTAGGTGGCACTTTTC
GGGGAAATGTGCGCGGAACCCCTATTTGTTTATTTTTCTAAATACATTCAAATATGTATCCGCTCATGAG
ACAATAACCCTGATAAATGCTTCAATAATATTGAAAAAGGAAGAGTATGAGTATTCAACATTTCCGTGTC
GCCCTTATTCCCTTTTTTGCGGCATTTTGCCTTCCTGTTTTTGCTCACCCAGAAACGCTGGTGAAAGTAA
AAGATGCTGAAGATCAGTTGGGTGCACGAGTGGGTTACATCGAACTGGATCTCAACAGCGGTAAGATCCT
TGAGAGTTTTCGCCCCGAAGAACGTTTTCCAATGATGAGCACTTTTAAAGTTCTGCTATGTGGCGCGGTA
TTATCCCGTATTGACGCCGGGCAAGAGCAACTCGGTCGCCGCATACACTATTCTCAGAATGACTTGGTTG
AGTACTCACCAGTCACAGAAAAGCATCTTACGGATGGCATGACAGTAAGAGAATTATGCAGTGCTGCCAT
AACCATGAGTGATAACACTGCGGCCAACTTACTTCTGACAACGATCGGAGGACCGAAGGAGCTAACCGCT
TTTTTGCACAACATGGGGGATCATGTAACTCGCCTTGATCGTTGGGAACCGGAGCTGAATGAAGCCATAC
CAAACGACGAGCGTGACACCACGATGCCTGCAGCAATGGCAACAACGTTGCGCAAACTATTAACTGGCGA
ACTACTTACTCTAGCTTCCCGGCAACAATTAATAGACTGGATGGAGGCGGATAAAGTTGCAGGACCACTT
CTGCGCTCGGCCCTTCCGGCTGGCTGGTTTATTGCTGATAAATCTGGAGCCGGTGAGCGTGGGTCTCGCG
GTATCATTGCAGCACTGGGGCCAGATGGTAAGCCCTCCCGTATCGTAGTTATCTACACGACGGGGAGTCA
GGCAACTATGGATGAACGAAATAGACAGATCGCTGAGATAGGTGCCTCACTGATTAAGCATTGGTAACTG
TCAGACCAAGTTTACTCATATATACTTTAGATTGATTTAAAACTTCATTTTTAATTTAAAAGGATCTAGG
TGAAGATCCTTTTTGATAATCTCATGACCAAAATCCCTTAACGTGAGTTTTCGTTCCACTGAGCGTCAGA
CCCCGTAGAAAAGATCAAAGGATCTTCTTGAGATCCTTTTTTTCTGCGCGTAATCTGCTGCTTGCAAACA
AAAAAACCACCGCTACCAGCGGTGGTTTGTTTGCCGGATCAAGAGCTACCAACTCTTTTTCCGAAGGTAA
CTGGCTTCAGCAGAGCGCAGATACCAAATACTGTCCTTCTAGTGTAGCCGTAGTTAGGCCACCACTTCAA
GAACTCTGTAGCACCGCCTACATACCTCGCTCTGCTAATCCTGTTACCAGTGGCTGCTGCCAGTGGCGAT
AAGTCGTGTCTTACCGGGTTGGACTCAAGACGATAGTTACCGGATAAGGCGCAGCGGTCGGGCTGAACGG
GGGGTTCGTGCACACAGCCCAGCTTGGAGCGAACGACCTACACCGAACTGAGATACCTACAGCGTGAGCT
ATGAGAAAGCGCCACGCTTCCCGAAGGGAGAAAGGCGGACAGGTATCCGGTAAGCGGCAGGGTCGGAACA
GGAGAGCGCACGAGGGAGCTTCCAGGGGGAAACGCCTGGTATCTTTATAGTCCTGTCGGGTTTCGCCACC
TCTGACTTGAGCGTCGATTTTTGTGATGCTCGTCAGGGGGGCGGAGCCTATGGAAAAACGCCAGCAACGC
GGCCTTTTTACGGTTCCTGGCCTTTTGCTGGCCTTTTGCTCACATGTTCTTTCCTGCGTTATCCCCTGAT
TCTGTGGATAACCGTATTACCGCCTTTGAGTGAGCTGATACCGCTCGCCGCAGCCGAACGACCGAGCGCA
GCGAGTCAGTGAGCGAGGAAGCGGAAGAGCGCCTGATGCGGTATTTTCTCCTTACGCATCTGTGCGGTAT
TTCACACCGCAATGGTGCACTCTCAGTACAATCTGCTCTGATGCCGCATAGTTAAGCCAGTATACACTCC
GCTATCGCTACGTGACTGGGTCATGGCTGCGCCCCGACACCCGCCAACACCCGCTGACGCGCCCTGACGG
GCTTGTCTGCTCCCGGCATCCGCTTACAGACAAGCTGTGACCGTCTCCGGGAGCTGCATGTGTCAGAGGT
TTTCACCGTCATCACCGAAACGCGCGAGGCAGCTGCGGTAAAGCTCATCAGCGTGGTCGTGAAGCGATTC
ACAGATGTCTGCCTGTTCATCCGCGTCCAGCTCGTTGAGTTTCTCCAGAAGCGTTAATGTCTGGCTTCTG
ATAAAGCGGGCCATGTTAAGGGCGGTTTTTTCCTGTTTGGTCACTGATGCCTCCGTGTAAGGGGGATTTC
TGTTCATGGGGGTAATGATACCGATGAAACGAGAGAGGATGCTCACGATACGGGTTACTGATGATGAACA
TGCCCGGTTACTGGAACGTTGTGAGGGTAAACAACTGGCGGTATGGATGCGGCGGGACCAGAGAAAAATC
ACTCAGGGTCAATGCCAGCGCTTCGTTAATACAGATGTAGGTGTTCCACAGGGTAGCCAGCAGCATCCTG
CGATGCAGATCCGGAACATAATGGTGCAGGGCGCTGACTTCCGCGTTTCCAGACTTTACGAAACACGGAA
ACCGAAGACCATTCATGTTGTTGCTCAGGTCGCAGACGTTTTGCAGCAGCAGTCGCTTCACGTTCGCTCG
CGTATCGGTGATTCATTCTGCTAACCAGTAAGGCAACCCCGCCAGCCTAGCCGGGTCCTCAACGACAGGA
GCACGATCATGCGCACCCGTGGGGCCGCCATGCCGGCGATAATGGCCTGCTTCTCGCCGAAACGTTTGGT
GGCGGGACCAGTGACGAAGGCTTGAGCGAGGGCGTGCAAGATTCCGAATACCGCAAGCGACAGGCCGATC
ATCGTCGCGCTCCAGCGAAAGCGGTCCTCGCCGAAAATGACCCAGAGCGCTGCCGGCACCTGTCCTACGA
GTTGCATGATAAAGAAGACAGTCATAAGTGCGGCGACGATAGTCATGCCCCGCGCCCACCGGAAGGAGCT
GACTGGGTTGAAGGCTCTCAAGGGCATCGGTCGAGATCCCGGTGCCTAATGAGTGAGCTAACTTACATTA
ATTGCGTTGCGCTCACTGCCCGCTTTCCAGTCGGGAAACCTGTCGTGCCAGCTGCATTAATGAATCGGCC
AACGCGCGGGGAGAGGCGGTTTGCGTATTGGGCGCCAGGGTGGTTTTTCTTTTCACCAGTGAGACGGGCA
ACAGCTGATTGCCCTTCACCGCCTGGCCCTGAGAGAGTTGCAGCAAGCGGTCCACGCTGGTTTGCCCCAG
CAGGCGAAAATCCTGTTTGATGGTGGTTAACGGCGGGATATAACATGAGCTGTCTTCGGTATCGTCGTAT
CCCACTACCGAGATATCCGCACCAACGCGCAGCCCGGACTCGGTAATGGCGCGCATTGCGCCCAGCGCCA
TCTGATCGTTGGCAACCAGCATCGCAGTGGGAACGATGCCCTCATTCAGCATTTGCATGGTTTGTTGAAA
ACCGGACATGGCACTCCAGTCGCCTTCCCGTTCCGCTATCGGCTGAATTTGATTGCGAGTGAGATATTTA
TGCCAGCCAGCCAGACGCAGACGCGCCGAGACAGAACTTAATGGGCCCGCTAACAGCGCGATTTGCTGGT
GACCCAATGCGACCAGATGCTCCACGCCCAGTCGCGTACCGTCTTCATGGGAGAAAATAATACTGTTGAT
GGGTGTCTGGTCAGAGACATCAAGAAATAACGCCGGAACATTAGTGCAGGCAGCTTCCACAGCAATGGCA
TCCTGGTCATCCAGCGGATAGTTAATGATCAGCCCACTGACGCGTTGCGCGAGAAGATTGTGCACCGCCG
CTTTACAGGCTTCGACGCCGCTTCGTTCTACCATCGACACCACCACGCTGGCACCCAGTTGATCGGCGCG
AGATTTAATCGCCGCGACAATTTGCGACGGCGCGTGCAGGGCCAGACTGGAGGTGGCAACGCCAATCAGC
AACGACTGTTTGCCCGCCAGTTGTTGTGCCACGCGGTTGGGAATGTAATTCAGCTCCGCCATCGCCGCTT
CCACTTTTTCCCGCGTTTTCGCAGAAACGTGGCTGGCCTGGTTCACCACGCGGGAAACGGTCTGATAAGA
GACACCGGCATACTCTGCGACATCGTATAACGTTACTGGTTTCACATTCACCACCCTGAATTGACTCTCT
TCCGGGCGCTATCATGCCATACCGCGAAAGGTTTTGCGCCATTCGATGGTGTCCGGGATCTCGACGCTCT
CCCTTATGCGACTCCTGCATTAGGAAGCAGCCCAGTAGTAGGTTGAGGCCGTTGAGCACCGCCGCCGCAA
GGAATGGTGCATGCAAGGAGATGGCGCCCAACAGTCCCCCGGCCACGGGGCCTGCCACCATACCCACGCC
GAAACAAGCGCTCATGAGCCCGAAGTGGCGAGCCCGATCTTCCCCATCGGTGATGTCGGCGATATAGGCG
CCAGCAACCGCACCTGTGGCGCCGGTGATGCCGGCCACGATGCGTCCGGCGTAGAGGATCGAGATCTCGA
TCCCGCGAAATTAATACGACTCACTATAGGGGAATTGTGAGCGGATAACAATTCCCCTCTAGAAATAATT
TTGTTTAACTTTAAGAAGGAGATATACATATGGTGAGCAAGGGCGAGGAGCTGTTCACCGGGGTGGTGCC
CATCCTGGTCGAGCTGGACGGCGACGTAAACGGCCACAAGTTCAGCGTGTCTGGCGAGGGCGAGGGCGAT
GCCACCTACGGCAAGCTGACCCTGAAGTTCATCTGCACCACCGGCAAGCTGCCCGTGCCCTGGCCCACCC
TCGTGACCACCCTGACCTACGGCGTGCAGTGCTTCAGCCGCTACCCCGACCACATGAAGCAGCACGACTT
CTTCAAGTCCGCCATGCCCGAAGGCTACGTCCAGGAGCGCACCATCTTCTTCAAGGACGACGGCAACTAC
AAGACCCGCGCCGAGGTGAAGTTCGAGGGCGACACCCTGGTGAACCGCATCGAGCTGAAGGGCATCGACT
TCAAGGAGGACGGCAACATCCTGGGGCACAAGCTGGAGTACAACTACAACAGCCACAACGTCTATATCAT
GGCCGACAAGCAGAAGAACGGCATCAAGGCGAACTTCAAGATCCGCCACAACATCGAGGACGGCAGCGTG
CAGCTCGCCGACCACTACCAGCAGAACACCCCCATCGGCGACGGCCCCGTGCTGCTGCCCGACAACCACT
ACCTGAGCACCCAGTCCGCCCTGAGCAAAGACCCCAACGAGAAGCGCGATCACATGGTCCTGCTGGAGTT
CGTGACCGCCGCCGGGATCACTCTCGGCATGGACGAGCTGTACAAGTCCGGAATGGCCAAGAAGACCTAC
GATCTGCTGTTCAAGCTGCTGCTGATCGGCGATAGCGGTGTTGGCAAGACGTGCGTTCTGTTCCGCTTCA
GCGATGACGCCTTCAACACCACGTTCATCAGCACCATCGGCATCGACTTCAAGATCAAGACCGTGGAGCT
CCAAGGCAAAAAGATCAAGCTCCAGATCTGGGACACCGCCGGTTTGGAACGCTTCCACACCATCACCACC
AGCTACTATCGCGGCGCGATGGGCATCATGCTGGTGTACGATATCACCAACGGCAAGAGCTTCGAGAACA
TTAGCAAGTGGCTCCGCAACATCGATGAGCATGCGAACGAGGACGTTGAACGTATGCTGCTGGGCAACAA
GTGCGACATGGATGATAAGCGCGTGGTTCCGAAAGGCAAGGGCGAACAGATTGCCCGTGAGCACGGCATT
CGCTTCTTTGAAACCAGCGCCAAGGCCAACATCAACATCGAGAAGGCGTTCCTCACGCTGGCCGAGGATA
TCCTCCGCAAGACGCCGGTGAAAGAGCCGAACAGCGAGAACGTTGACATCAGCAGCGGCGGCGGTGTTAC
CGGCTGGAAAAGCAAACTGCTGCACCACCACCACCACCACTGAGATCCGGCTGCTAACAAAGCCCGAAAG
GAAGCTGAGTTGGCTGCTGCCACCGCTGAGCAATAACTAGCATAACCCCTTGGGGCCTCTAAACGGGTCT
TGAGGGGTTTTTTGCTGAAAGGAGGAACTATATCCGGAT
Features (pLannotate 1.2.2; 20 found; start..end, strand, type, name):
     12..440     +  rep_origin     f1 ori (sequence partly withheld): f1 bacteriophage origin of replication; arrow indicates direction of (+) strand synthesis
    493..597     +  promoter       AmpR promoter: bla
    598..1458    +  CDS            AmpR: β-lactamase; bla; confers resistance to ampicillin, carbenicillin, and related antibiotics
   1629..2217    +  rep_origin     ori: high-copy-number ColE1/pMB1/pBR322/pUC origin of replication
   2403..2542    -  misc_feature   bom: basis of mobility region from pBR322
   2644..2835    -  CDS            rop: Rop protein, which maintains plasmids at low copy number; rop
   2852..3232    +  CDS            YPB1_ECOLX: Protein predicted: Swiss-Prot protein existence level 4. From Escherichia coli.
   3304..3595    -  CDS            TcR (fragment): tetracycline efflux protein; tet; confers resistance to tetracycline
   3610..3631    -  protein_bind   CAP binding site: CAP binding activates transcription in the presence of cAMP. E. coli catabolite activator protein
   3644..4726    -  CDS            lacI: lac repressor; lacI; The lac repressor binds to the lac operator to inhibit transcription in E. coli. This inhibition can be relieved by adding lactose or isopropyl-β-D-thiogalactopyranoside (IPTG).
   4727..4804    -  promoter       lacI promoter: lacI
   4812..5091    -  CDS            TcR (fragment): tetracycline efflux protein; tet; confers resistance to tetracycline
   5113..5131    +  promoter       T7 promoter: promoter for bacteriophage T7 RNA polymerase
   5132..5156    +  protein_bind   lac operator: The lac repressor binds to the lac operator to inhibit transcription in E. coli. This inhibition can be relieved by adding lactose or isopropyl-β-D-thiogalactopyranoside (IPTG). lac repressor encoded by lacI
   5171..5193    +  RBS            RBS: efficient ribosome binding site from bacteriophage T7 gene 10 (Olins and Rangwala, 1989)
   5201..5917    +  CDS            EGFP: EGFP is a basic (constitutively fluorescent) green fluorescent protein published in 1996, derived from Aequorea victoria. It is reported to be a rapidly-maturing weak dimer with moderate acid sensitivity.
   5924..6517    +  CDS            RAB10: RAB10_HUMAN - Experimental evidence at protein level: Swiss-Prot protein existence level 1. (Microbial infection) Upon Legionella pneumophila infection promotes endoplasmic reticulum recruitment and bacterial replication. Plays a role in remodeling the Legionella-containing vacuole (LCV) into an endoplasmic reticulum-like vacuole. From Homo sapiens (Human).
   6524..6541    +  CDS            9xHis (fragment): 9xHis affinity tag
   6551..6600    +  CDS            SET1 (fragment): solubility-enhancement tag derived from T7 phage gene 10B
   6608..6655    +  terminator     T7 terminator: transcription terminator for bacteriophage T7 RNA polymerase
