[The description below was written by a language model from this plasmid's Addgene catalogue record and pLannotate feature annotations shown in this document.]
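Description:
pET21b GFP-Rab10 Q68LHis is a 6.7 kb bacterial expression plasmid built on the pET21b framework (the catalogue's backbone field simply repeats the insert name, but the plasmid name and feature layout are consistent with a pET vector). It is propagated in E. coli through a ColE1/pBR322-type origin accompanied by the bom mobility region and the rop gene, which moderates copy number; the record lists copy number as unknown. Selection is by ampicillin through the β-lactamase gene under its own promoter. An f1 phage origin is also present, and short tetracycline-resistance fragments flanking the lacI cassette are non-functional remnants of pBR322 ancestry.

The expression cassette consists of a T7 promoter followed by a lac operator and the strong T7 gene 10 ribosome binding site, driving a single fusion open reading frame: EGFP at the N-terminus, human RAB10, and a C-terminal polyhistidine tag, terminated by the T7 terminator. The His annotation spans 18 nt, which corresponds to six histidines, and the brief "SET1" fragment after it is probably just vector sequence lying upstream of the terminator. The plasmid-borne lacI gene supplies lac repressor, so transcription stays off until IPTG is added in a host supplying T7 RNA polymerase. According to the construct name, Rab10 carries the Q68L substitution, a change in the conserved switch II glutamine that in Rab GTPases generally impairs GTP hydrolysis and favours the active, GTP-bound state; the feature table itself does not report the mutation. The design suits production and nickel-affinity purification of fluorescent, GTP-locked Rab10. This fits the associated study of LRRK2 kinase membrane recruitment and activation, although the record does not state a specific application.
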