Addgene plasmid #186015: pET21b GFP-Rab10 Q68LHis
Purpose: GFP-Rab10 Q68LHis
Depositing lab: Suzanne Pfeffer. Depositing organization: Stanford University. Publication: A feed-forward pathway drives LRRK2 kinase membrane recruitment and activation. Vides EG, Adhikari A, Chiang CY, Lis P, Purlyte E, Limouse C, Shumate JL, Spinola-Lasso E, Dhekne HS, Alessi DR, Pfeffer SR. Elife. 2022 Sep 23;11:e79771. doi: 10.7554/eLife.79771. PubMed 36149401.
Backbone
  Vector backbone: GFP-Rab10 Q68LHis
  Vector type: Bacterial Expression
Growth in bacteria
  Bacterial resistance: Ampicillin, 100 μg/mL
  Growth temperature: 37°C
  Growth strain: DH5alpha
  Copy number: Unknown
Gene/Insert
  Gene/Insert name: GFP-Rab10 Q68LHis
  Species: H. sapiens (human)
  Entrez Gene: RAB10
  Cloning method: Gibson Cloning
  Sequencing primers: 5′ CATGGTCCTGCTGGAGTTCGTG
Terms and licenses: Academic/Nonprofit Terms; Industry Terms: Not Available to Industry
How to cite: pET21b GFP-Rab10 Q68LHis was a gift from Suzanne Pfeffer (Addgene plasmid # 186015 ; http://n2t.net/addgene:186015 ; RRID:Addgene_186015)
